Addgene plasmid #143522: TFORF1565
Purpose: Lentiviral vector for overexpressing transcription factor ORFs with unique 24-bp barcodes. Barcodes facilitate identification of transcription factors in pooled screens.
Depositing lab: Feng Zhang. Depositing organization: Broad Institute. Publication: A transcription factor atlas of directed differentiation. Joung J, Ma S, Tay T, Geiger-Schuller KR, Kirchgatterer PC, Verdine VK, Guo B, Arias-Garcia MA, Allen WE, Singh A, Kuksenko O, Abudayyeh OO, Gootenberg JS, Fu Z, Macrae RK, Buenrostro JD, Regev A, Zhang F. Cell. 2023 Jan 5;186(1):209-229.e26. doi: 10.1016/j.cell.2022.11.026. PubMed 36608654.
Backbone
  Vector backbone: pLX_TRC317
  Backbone manufacturer: Broad Institute Genetic Perturbation Platform
  Backbone size w/o insert (bp): 8264
  Vector type: Mammalian Expression, Lentiviral
  Selectable markers: Puromycin
Growth in bacteria
  Bacterial resistance: Ampicillin, 100 μg/mL
  Growth temperature: 37°C
  Growth strain: NEB Stable
  Copy number: High Copy
Gene/Insert
  Gene/Insert name: ZNF682
  Species: H. sapiens (human)
  Insert size (bp): 1370
  Entrez Gene: ZNF682 (a.k.a. BC39498_3)
  Promoter: EF1a
  Cloning method: Unknown
  Sequencing primers: 5′ GGGTGGAGACTGAAGTTAGGCCAG; 3′ CACATAGCGTAAAAGGAGCAACATAG
Terms and licenses: Academic/Nonprofit Terms; Industry Terms: Not Available to Industry
Depositor comments: XM_017027456,ENST00000595736 . The transcription factor ORF portion of this plasmid was synthesized by Genewiz. Please test multiple small colonies in case of plasmid recombination. To make this collection available in a timely manner, a portion of this collection was not fully sequenced by Addgene. If an Addgene verified full plasmid sequence is not available, please contact us prior to placing an order to request the full sequence.
How to cite: TFORF1565 was a gift from Feng Zhang (Addgene plasmid # 143522 ; http://n2t.net/addgene:143522 ; RRID:Addgene_143522)
