[The description below was written by a language model from this plasmid's Addgene catalogue record and pLannotate feature annotations shown in this document.]
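Description:
TFORF1565 is a lentiviral mammalian expression plasmid built on the pLX_TRC317 backbone and carrying the human zinc-finger transcription factor ZNF682 as a synthesized open reading frame of about 1.4 kb. It belongs to a barcoded transcription factor ORF collection in which each clone carries a unique 24-bp barcode, so that the overexpressed factor can be identified by sequencing in pooled screens, such as those probing directed differentiation. In bacteria the plasmid is maintained by a high-copy ColE1/pUC-type origin and selected with ampicillin through the β-lactamase gene. An f1 origin and remnants of a lac/T7/T3 cloning region are also present in the backbone.

The viral portion follows a third-generation, self-inactivating layout. An RSV promoter drives a truncated HIV-1 5' LTR, followed by the Ψ packaging signal with a gag fragment, the Rev response element for Rev-dependent RNA export, and a cPPT/CTS element. It closes with a ΔU3 3' LTR and an SV40 polyadenylation signal. Within the proviral region, an SV40 early promoter drives puromycin N-acetyltransferase for selection of transduced cells, and a separate EF-1α promoter drives the ORF. A WPRE downstream of the ORF enhances transcript stability and expression.

The automated annotation labels only the start of the insert, as a ZNF138 fragment. This most likely reflects sequence similarity among KRAB zinc-finger family members rather than a different insert, and the catalogue entry names ZNF682. The rest of the ORF and the barcode are not annotated. The total length of the sequence record matches the stated backbone plus insert. The depositor warns that the plasmid may recombine.
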