Features (pLannotate 1.2.2; 31 found; start..end, strand, type, name):
      5..231     +  promoter       RSV promoter: Rous sarcoma virus enhancer/promoter
    232..412     +  LTR            5' LTR (truncated): truncated 5' long terminal repeat (LTR) from HIV-1
    459..584     +  misc_feature   HIV-1 Ψ: packaging signal of human immunodeficiency virus type 1
    568..931     +  CDS            HIV-1 gag (fragment): gag protein from human immunodeficiency virus 1; gag
   1077..1310    +  misc_feature   RRE: The Rev response element (RRE) of HIV-1 allows for Rev-dependent mRNA export from the nucleus to the cytoplasm.
   1687..1713    +  CDS            Rev (fragment): human immunodeficiency virus 1 (HIV-1) Rev protein; rev; enhances nuclear export of unspliced and incompletely spliced viral mRNAs
   1720..1743    +  promoter       SV40 promoter (fragment): SV40 early promoter
   1744..1815    +  promoter       SV40 promoter (fragment): SV40 enhancer and early promoter
   1839..1974    +  rep_origin     SV40 ori: SV40 origin of replication
   2020..2616    +  CDS            PuroR (fragment): puromycin N-acetyltransferase; pac from Streptomyces; confers resistance to puromycin
   2665..2782    +  misc_feature   cPPT/CTS: central polypurine tract and central termination sequence of HIV-1
   2847..2913    +  CDS            small t antigen (fragment): SV40 (simian virus 40) small t antigen
   2920..4098    +  promoter       EF-1α promoter: strong constitutive promoter for human elongation factor EF-1α
   4100..4390    +  CDS            ZNF138 (fragment): ZN138_HUMAN - Experimental evidence at protein level: Swiss-Prot protein existence level 1. May be involved in transcriptional regulation as a repressor. From Homo sapiens (Human).
   5396..5449    +  promoter       U6 promoter (fragment): RNA polymerase III promoter for human U6 snRNA
   5491..6079    +  misc_feature   WPRE: woodchuck hepatitis virus posttranscriptional regulatory element
   6130..6149    +  misc_feature   cPPT/CTS (fragment): central polypurine tract and central termination sequence of HIV-1
   6151..6384    +  LTR            3' LTR (ΔU3): self-inactivating 3' long terminal repeat (LTR) from HIV-1
   6462..6583    +  polyA_signal   SV40 poly(A) signal: SV40 polyadenylation signal
   6623..6758    +  rep_origin     SV40 ori: SV40 origin of replication
   6779..6797    -  promoter       T7 promoter: promoter for bacteriophage T7 RNA polymerase
   6805..6960    +  CDS            lacZα (fragment): LacZα fragment of β-galactosidase; lacZ fragment
   6965..7393    +  rep_origin     f1 ori (sequence partly withheld): f1 bacteriophage origin of replication; arrow indicates direction of (+) strand synthesis
   7446..7550    +  promoter       AmpR promoter: bla
   7551..8411    +  CDS            AmpR: β-lactamase; bla; confers resistance to ampicillin, carbenicillin, and related antibiotics
   8582..9170    +  rep_origin     ori: high-copy-number ColE1/pMB1/pBR322/pUC origin of replication
   9353..9445    +  CDS            lacI (fragment): lac repressor; lacI; The lac repressor binds to the lac operator to inhibit transcription in E. coli. This inhibition can be relieved by adding lactose or isopropyl-β-D-thiogalactopyranoside (IPTG).
   9458..9479    +  protein_bind   CAP binding site: CAP binding activates transcription in the presence of cAMP. E. coli catabolite activator protein
   9494..9524    +  promoter       lac promoter: promoter for the E. coli lac operon
   9532..9548    +  protein_bind   lac operator: The lac repressor binds to the lac operator to inhibit transcription in E. coli. This inhibition can be relieved by adding lactose or isopropyl-β-D-thiogalactopyranoside (IPTG). lac repressor encoded by lacI
   9593..9611    +  promoter       T3 promoter: promoter for bacteriophage T3 RNA polymerase
>Addgene plasmid #143522 | TFORF1565 | addgene full sequence | sequence record 400427 | Addgene NGS Result
TTAATGTAGTCTTATGCAATACTCTTGTAGTCTTGCAACATGGTAACGATGAGTTAGCAACATGCCTTAC
AAGGAGAGAAAAAGCACCGTGCATGCCGATTGGTGGAAGTAAGGTGGTACGATCGTGCCTTATTAGGAAG
GCAACAGACGGGTCTGACATGGATTGGACGAACCACTGAATTGCCGCATTGCAGAGATATTGTATTTAAG
TGCCTAGCTCGATACATAAACGGGTCTCTCTGGTTAGACCAGATCTGAGCCTGGGAGCTCTCTGGCTAAC
TAGGGAACCCACTGCTTAAGCCTCAATAAAGCTTGCCTTGAGTGCTTCAAGTAGTGTGTGCCCGTCTGTT
GTGTGACTCTGGTAACTAGAGATCCCTCAGACCCTTTTAGTCAGTGTGGAAAATCTCTAGCAGTGGCGCC
CGAACAGGGACTTGAAAGCGAAAGGGAAACCAGAGGAGCTCTCTCGACGCAGGACTCGGCTTGCTGAAGC
GCGCACGGCAAGAGGCGAGGGGCGGCGACTGGTGAGTACGCCAAAAATTTTGACTAGCGGAGGCTAGAAG
GAGAGAGATGGGTGCGAGAGCGTCAGTATTAAGCGGGGGAGAATTAGATCGCGATGGGAAAAAATTCGGT
TAAGGCCAGGGGGAAAGAAAAAATATAAATTAAAACATATAGTATGGGCAAGCAGGGAGCTAGAACGATT
CGCAGTTAATCCTGGCCTGTTAGAAACATCAGAAGGCTGTAGACAAATACTGGGACAGCTACAACCATCC
CTTCAGACAGGATCAGAAGAACTTAGATCATTATATAATACAGTAGCAACCCTCTATTGTGTGCATCAAA
GGATAGAGATAAAAGACACCAAGGAAGCTTTAGACAAGATAGAGGAAGAGCAAAACAAAAGTAAGACCAC
CGCACAGCAAGCGGCCGCTGATCTTCAGACCTGGAGGAGGAGATATGAGGGACAATTGGAGAAGTGAATT
ATATAAATATAAAGTAGTAAAAATTGAACCATTAGGAGTAGCACCCACCAAGGCAAAGAGAAGAGTGGTG
CAGAGAGAAAAAAGAGCAGTGGGAATAGGAGCTTTGTTCCTTGGGTTCTTGGGAGCAGCAGGAAGCACTA
TGGGCGCAGCGTCAATGACGCTGACGGTACAGGCCAGACAATTATTGTCTGGTATAGTGCAGCAGCAGAA
CAATTTGCTGAGGGCTATTGAGGCGCAACAGCATCTGTTGCAACTCACAGTCTGGGGCATCAAGCAGCTC
CAGGCAAGAATCCTGGCTGTGGAAAGATACCTAAAGGATCAACAGCTCCTGGGGATTTGGGGTTGCTCTG
GAAAACTCATTTGCACCACTGCTGTGCCTTGGAATGCTAGTTGGAGTAATAAATCTCTGGAACAGATTTG
GAATCACACGACCTGGATGGAGTGGGACAGAGAAATTAACAATTACACAAGCTTAATACACTCCTTAATT
GAAGAATCGCAAAACCAGCAAGAAAAGAATGAACAAGAATTATTGGAATTAGATAAATGGGCAAGTTTGT
GGAATTGGTTTAACATAACAAATTGGCTGTGGTATATAAAATTATTCATAATGATAGTAGGAGGCTTGGT
AGGTTTAAGAATAGTTTTTGCTGTACTTTCTATAGTGAATAGAGTTAGGCAGGGATATTCACCATTATCG
TTTCAGACCCACCTCCCAACCCCGAGGGGACCCATGCATTGCATCTCAATTAGTCAGCAACCAGGTGTGG
AAAGTCCCCAGGCTCCCCAGCAGGCAGAAGTATGCAAAGCATGCGTCTCAATTAGTCAGCAACCATAGTC
CCGCCCCTAACTCCGCCCATCCCGCCCCTAACTCCGCCCAGTTCCGCCCATTCTCCGCCCCATGGCTGAC
TAATTTTTTTTATTTATGCAGAGGCCGAGGCCGCCTCGGCCTCTGAGCTATTCCAGAAGTAGTGAGGAGG
CTTTTTTGGAGGCCTAGGCTTTTGCAAAAAGCTTTCTAGAGGTACCACCGGAGCTTACCATGACCGAGTA
CAAGCCCACGGTGCGCCTCGCCACCCGCGACGACGTCCCCAGGGCCGTACGCACCCTCGCCGCCGCGTTC
GCCGACTACCCCGCCACGCGCCACACCGTCGATCCGGACCGCCACATCGAGCGGGTCACCGAGCTGCAAG
AACTCTTCCTCACGCGCGTCGGGCTCGACATCGGCAAGGTGTGGGTCGCGGACGACGGCGCCGCCGTGGC
GGTCTGGACCACGCCGGAGAGCGTCGAAGCGGGGGCGGTGTTCGCCGAGATCGGCCCGCGCATGGCCGAG
TTGAGCGGTTCCCGGCTGGCCGCGCAGCAACAGATGGAAGGCCTCCTGGCGCCGCACCGGCCCAAGGAGC
CCGCGTGGTTCCTGGCCACCGTCGGCGTCTCGCCCGACCACCAGGGCAAGGGTCTGGGCAGCGCCGTCGT
GCTCCCCGGAGTGGAGGCGGCCGAGCGCGCCGGGGTGCCCGCCTTCCTGGAGACCTCCGCGCCCCGCAAC
CTCCCCTTCTACGAGCGGCTCGGCTTCACCGTCACCGCCGACGTCGAGGTGCCCGAAGGACCGCGCACCT
GGTGCATGACCCGCAAGCCCGGTGCCAGTTAACGAATTCTAGATCTTGAGACAAATGGCAGTATTCATCC
ACAATTTTAAAAGAAAAGGGGGGATTGGGGGGTACAGTGCAGGGGAAAGAATAGTAGACATAATAGCAAC
AGACATACAAACTAAAGAATTACAAAAACAAATTACAAAAATTCAAAATTTTCGGGTTTATTACAGGGAC
AGCAGAGATCCACTTTGGCGCCGGCTCGAGGCCTGCAGGTGCAAAGATGGATAAAGTTTTAAACAGAGAG
GAATCTTTGCAGCTAATGGACCTTCTAGGTCTTGAAAGGAGTGGGAATTGGCTCCGGTGCCCGTCAGTGG
GCAGAGCGCACATCGCCCACAGTCCCCGAGAAGTTGGGGGGAGGGGTCGGCAATTGAACCGGTGCCTAGA
GAAGGTGGCGCGGGGTAAACTGGGAAAGTGATGTCGTGTACTGGCTCCGCCTTTTTCCCGAGGGTGGGGG
AGAACCGTATATAAGTGCAGTAGTCGCCGTGAACGTTCTTTTTCGCAACGGGTTTGCCGCCAGAACACAG
GTAAGTGCCGTGTGTGGTTCCCGCGGGCCTGGCCTCTTTACGGGTTATGGCCCTTGCGTGCCTTGAATTA
CTTCCACCTGGCTGCAGTACGTGATTCTTGATCCCGAGCTTCGGGTTGGAAGTGGGTGGGAGAGTTCGAG
GCCTTGCGCTTAAGGAGCCCCTTCGCCTCGTGCTTGAGTTGAGGCCTGGCCTGGGCGCTGGGGCCGCCGC
GTGCGAATCTGGTGGCACCTTCGCGCCTGTCTCGCTGCTTTCGATAAGTCTCTAGCCATTTAAAATTTTT
GATGACCTGCTGCGACGCTTTTTTTCTGGCAAGATAGTCTTGTAAATGCGGGCCAAGATCTGCACACTGG
TATTTCGGTTTTTGGGGCCGCGGGCGGCGACGGGGCCCGTGCGTCCCAGCGCACATGTTCGGCGAGGCGG
GGCCTGCGAGCGCGGCCACCGAGAATCGGACGGGGGTAGTCTCAAGCTGGCCGGCCTGCTCTGGTGCCTG
GCCTCGCGCCGCCGTGTATCGCCCCGCCCTGGGCGGCAAGGCTGGCCCGGTCGGCACCAGTTGCGTGAGC
GGAAAGATGGCCGCTTCCCGGCCCTGCTGCAGGGAGCTCAAAATGGAGGACGCGGCGCTCGGGAGAGCGG
GCGGGTGAGTCACCCACACAAAGGAAAAGGGCCTTTCCGTCCTCAGCCGTCGCTTCATGTGACTCCACGG
AGTACCGGGCGCCGTCCAGGCACCTCGATTAGTTCTCGAGCTTTTGGAGTACGTCGTCTTTAGGTTGGGG
GGAGGGGTTTTATGCGATGGAGTTTCCCCACACTGAGTGGGTGGAGACTGAAGTTAGGCCAGCTTGGCAC
TTGATGTAATTCTCCTTGGAATTTGCCCTTTTTGAGTTTGGATCTTGGTTCATTCTCAAGCCTCAGACAG
TGGTTCAAAGTTTTTTTCTTCCATTTCAGGTGTCGTGAGGCTAGCACCGCCACCATGTCTTCTCATTACA
CTGAAGACCTTTTGCCAGAACAGTGCATGCAAGATTCATTCCAAAAAGTGATACTGAGAAGATATGGAAG
CTGTGGACTTGAGGATTTACACTTAAGGAAGGATGGGGAAAATGTGGGTGAGTGTAAGGATCAAAAAGAA
ATTTATAATGGACTTAACCAATGTTTGTCAACTCTACCTAGCAAAATTTTCCCATATAATAAATGTGTGA
AAGTCTTTAGTAAATCATCAAATCTAAATAGAGAAAACATAAGACATACTACAGAGAAACTTTTCAAATG
TATGCAATGTGGCAAAGTCTTTAAATCTCACTCAGGCCTTTCTTATCATAAGATAATTCACACTGAAGAG
AAACTCTGCATATGTGAGGAATGTGGCAAAACCTTTAAGTGGTTCTCATACCTTACTAAACATAAGAGAA
TTCACACTGGAGAGAAACCATACAAATGTGAAGAATGTGGCAAAGCTTTTAACTGGTGCTCGAGTCTTAC
TAAACATAAGAGAATCCATACTGGTGAGAAACCCTACAAATGTGAAGAATGTGGAAAAGCCTTTCACTGG
TGTTCACCCTTTGTTAGACATAAGAAAATTCATACAGGAGAAAAACCCTATACATGTGAAGACTGTGGCA
GAGCGTTTAACCGGCACTCACATCTCACCAAACATAAGACAATTCACACTGGAAAGAAACCCTACAAATG
TAAAGAATGTGGGAAAGCCTTTAACCACTGCTCACTACTTACTATACATGAGAGAACCCATACGGGAGAG
AAACCCTATAAATGTGAAGAATGTGGCAAAGCTTTTAACTCATCATCAATTCTTACTGAACATAAGGTAA
TTCATAGCGGAGAGAAACCCTACAAATGTGAAAAATGTGACAAAGTCTTTAAGAGGTTCTCATACCTTAC
TAAACACAAGAGAATTCACACTGGAGAGAAACCCTACAAATGTGAAGAATGTGGCAAAGCTTTTAACTGG
TCCTCAATCCTTACTGAACATAAGAGAATTCATACTGGAGAGAAACCCTACAACTGTGAAGAATGTGGAA
AAGCCTTTAATCGGTGCTCACACCTTACTAGACATAAGAAAATTCATACTGCCGTCAAACGCTATAAATG
TGAAGAATGTGGCAAAGCTTTTAAACGGTGCTCACATCTTAATGAACATAAGAGAGTTCAAAGAGGAGAG
AAATCCTGCAAGTATAAAAAATGTGGGGAAGCTTTTAATCACTGCTCAAACCTTACTACGTAGTAATGAA
CTAGTCCGTAACTTGAAAGTATTTCGATTTCTTGGCTTTATATATCTTGTGGAAAGGACGATTTAAATCT
ATTGAGGTTAGTGGCACGCGTTAAGTCGACAATCAACCTCTGGATTACAAAATTTGTGAAAGATTGACTG
GTATTCTTAACTATGTTGCTCCTTTTACGCTATGTGGATACGCTGCTTTAATGCCTTTGTATCATGCTAT
TGCTTCCCGTATGGCTTTCATTTTCTCCTCCTTGTATAAATCCTGGTTGCTGTCTCTTTATGAGGAGTTG
TGGCCCGTTGTCAGGCAACGTGGCGTGGTGTGCACTGTGTTTGCTGACGCAACCCCCACTGGTTGGGGCA
TTGCCACCACCTGTCAGCTCCTTTCCGGGACTTTCGCTTTCCCCCTCCCTATTGCCACGGCGGAACTCAT
CGCCGCCTGCCTTGCCCGCTGCTGGACAGGGGCTCGGCTGTTGGGCACTGACAATTCCGTGGTGTTGTCG
GGGAAATCATCGTCCTTTCCTTGGCTGCTCGCCTGTGTTGCCACCTGGATTCTGCGCGGGACGTCCTTCT
GCTACGTCCCTTCGGCCCTCAATCCAGCGGACCTTCCTTCCCGCGGCCTGCTGCCGGCTCTGCGGCCTCT
TCCGCGTCTTCGCCTTCGCCCTCAGACGAGTCGGATCTCCCTTTGGGCCGCCTCCCCGCGTCGACTTTAA
GACCAATGACTTACAAGGCAGCTGTAGATCTTAGCCACTTTTTAAAAGAAAAGGGGGGACTGGAAGGGCT
AATTCACTCCCAACGAAGACAAGATCTGCTTTTTGCTTGTACTGGGTCTCTCTGGTTAGACCAGATCTGA
GCCTGGGAGCTCTCTGGCTAACTAGGGAACCCACTGCTTAAGCCTCAATAAAGCTTGCCTTGAGTGCTTC
AAGTAGTGTGTGCCCGTCTGTTGTGTGACTCTGGTAACTAGAGATCCCTCAGACCCTTTTAGTCAGTGTG
GAAAATCTCTAGCAGTACGTATAGTAGTTCATGTCATCTTATTATTCAGTATTTATAACTTGCAAAGAAA
TGAATATCAGAGAGTGAGAGGAACTTGTTTATTGCAGCTTATAATGGTTACAAATAAAGCAATAGCATCA
CAAATTTCACAAATAAAGCATTTTTTTCACTGCATTCTAGTTGTGGTTTGTCCAAACTCATCAATGTATC
TTATCATGTCTGGCTCTAGCTATCCCGCCCCTAACTCCGCCCATCCCGCCCCTAACTCCGCCCAGTTCCG
CCCATTCTCCGCCCCATGGCTGACTAATTTTTTTTATTTATGCAGAGGCCGAGGCCGCCTCGGCCTCTGA
GCTATTCCAGAAGTAGTGAGGAGGCTTTTTTGGAGGCCTAGGGACGTACCCAATTCGCCCTATAGTGAGT
CGTATTACGCGCGCTCACTGGCCGTCGTTTTACAACGTCGTGACTGGGAAAACCCTGGCGTTACCCAACT
TAATCGCCTTGCAGCACATCCCCCTTTCGCCAGCTGGCGTAATAGCGAAGAGGCCCGCACCGATCGCCCT
TCCCAACAGTTGCGCAGCCTGAATGGCGAATGGG
[124 nt withheld, positions 6965-7088]
C
[91 nt withheld, positions 7090-7180]
A
[49 nt withheld, positions 7182-7230]
CCTTTGACGTTGGAGTCCACGTTCTTT
[37 nt withheld, positions 7258-7294]
ACCCTATCTCGGTCTATTCTTTTGATTTATAAGGGATTTTGCCGATTTCGGCCTATTGGTTAAAAAATGA
GCTGATTTAACAAAAATTTAACGCGAATTTTAACAAAATATTAACGCTTACAATTTAGGTGGCACTTTTC
GGGGAAATGTGCGCGGAACCCCTATTTGTTTATTTTTCTAAATACATTCAAATATGTATCCGCTCATGAG
ACAATAACCCTGATAAATGCTTCAATAATATTGAAAAAGGAAGAGTATGAGTATTCAACATTTCCGTGTC
GCCCTTATTCCCTTTTTTGCGGCATTTTGCCTTCCTGTTTTTGCTCACCCAGAAACGCTGGTGAAAGTAA
AAGATGCTGAAGATCAGTTGGGTGCACGAGTGGGTTACATCGAACTGGATCTCAACAGCGGTAAGATCCT
TGAGAGTTTTCGCCCCGAAGAACGTTTTCCAATGATGAGCACTTTTAAAGTTCTGCTATGTGGCGCGGTA
TTATCCCGTATTGACGCCGGGCAAGAGCAACTCGGTCGCCGCATACACTATTCTCAGAATGACTTGGTTG
AGTACTCACCAGTCACAGAAAAGCATCTTACGGATGGCATGACAGTAAGAGAATTATGCAGTGCTGCCAT
AACCATGAGTGATAACACTGCGGCCAACTTACTTCTGACAACGATCGGAGGACCGAAGGAGCTAACCGCT
TTTTTGCACAACATGGGGGATCATGTAACTCGCCTTGATCGTTGGGAACCGGAGCTGAATGAAGCCATAC
CAAACGACGAGCGTGACACCACGATGCCTGTAGCAATGGCAACAACGTTGCGCAAACTATTAACTGGCGA
ACTACTTACTCTAGCTTCCCGGCAACAATTAATAGACTGGATGGAGGCGGATAAAGTTGCAGGACCACTT
CTGCGCTCGGCCCTTCCGGCTGGCTGGTTTATTGCTGATAAATCTGGAGCCGGTGAGCGTGGGTCTCGCG
GTATCATTGCAGCACTGGGGCCAGATGGTAAGCCCTCCCGTATCGTAGTTATCTACACGACGGGGAGTCA
GGCAACTATGGATGAACGAAATAGACAGATCGCTGAGATAGGTGCCTCACTGATTAAGCATTGGTAACTG
TCAGACCAAGTTTACTCATATATACTTTAGATTGATTTAAAACTTCATTTTTAATTTAAAAGGATCTAGG
TGAAGATCCTTTTTGATAATCTCATGACCAAAATCCCTTAACGTGAGTTTTCGTTCCACTGAGCGTCAGA
CCCCGTAGAAAAGATCAAAGGATCTTCTTGAGATCCTTTTTTTCTGCGCGTAATCTGCTGCTTGCAAACA
AAAAAACCACCGCTACCAGCGGTGGTTTGTTTGCCGGATCAAGAGCTACCAACTCTTTTTCCGAAGGTAA
CTGGCTTCAGCAGAGCGCAGATACCAAATACTGTTCTTCTAGTGTAGCCGTAGTTAGGCCACCACTTCAA
GAACTCTGTAGCACCGCCTACATACCTCGCTCTGCTAATCCTGTTACCAGTGGCTGCTGCCAGTGGCGAT
AAGTCGTGTCTTACCGGGTTGGACTCAAGACGATAGTTACCGGATAAGGCGCAGCGGTCGGGCTGAACGG
GGGGTTCGTGCACACAGCCCAGCTTGGAGCGAACGACCTACACCGAACTGAGATACCTACAGCGTGAGCT
ATGAGAAAGCGCCACGCTTCCCGAAGGGAGAAAGGCGGACAGGTATCCGGTAAGCGGCAGGGTCGGAACA
GGAGAGCGCACGAGGGAGCTTCCAGGGGGAAACGCCTGGTATCTTTATAGTCCTGTCGGGTTTCGCCACC
TCTGACTTGAGCGTCGATTTTTGTGATGCTCGTCAGGGGGGCGGAGCCTATGGAAAAACGCCAGCAACGC
GGCCTTTTTACGGTTCCTGGCCTTTTGCTGGCCTTTTGCTCACATGTTCTTTCCTGCGTTATCCCCTGAT
TCTGTGGATAACCGTATTACCGCCTTTGAGTGAGCTGATACCGCTCGCCGCAGCCGAACGACCGAGCGCA
GCGAGTCAGTGAGCGAGGAAGCGGAAGAGCGCCCAATACGCAAACCGCCTCTCCCCGCGCGTTGGCCGAT
TCATTAATGCAGCTGGCACGACAGGTTTCCCGACTGGAAAGCGGGCAGTGAGCGCAACGCAATTAATGTG
AGTTAGCTCACTCATTAGGCACCCCAGGCTTTACACTTTATGCTTCCGGCTCGTATGTTGTGTGGAATTG
TGAGCGGATAACAATTTCACACAGGAAACAGCTATGACCATGATTACGCCAAGCGCGCAATTAACCCTCA
CTAAAGGGAACAAAAGCTGGAGCTGCAAGC
