>Addgene plasmid #143522 | TFORF1565 | depositor partial sequence | sequence record 282696 | Insert
ACCGCCACCATGTCTTCTCATTACACTGAAGACCTTTTGCCAGAACAGTGCATGCAAGATTCATTCCAAA
AAGTGATACTGAGAAGATATGGAAGCTGTGGACTTGAGGATTTACACTTAAGGAAGGATGGGGAAAATGT
GGGTGAGTGTAAGGATCAAAAAGAAATTTATAATGGACTTAACCAATGTTTGTCAACTCTACCTAGCAAA
ATTTTCCCATATAATAAATGTGTGAAAGTCTTTAGTAAATCATCAAATCTAAATAGAGAAAACATAAGAC
ATACTACAGAGAAACTTTTCAAATGTATGCAATGTGGCAAAGTCTTTAAATCTCACTCAGGCCTTTCTTA
TCATAAGATAATTCACACTGAAGAGAAACTCTGCATATGTGAGGAATGTGGCAAAACCTTTAAGTGGTTC
TCATACCTTACTAAACATAAGAGAATTCACACTGGAGAGAAACCATACAAATGTGAAGAATGTGGCAAAG
CTTTTAACTGGTGCTCGAGTCTTACTAAACATAAGAGAATCCATACTGGTGAGAAACCCTACAAATGTGA
AGAATGTGGAAAAGCCTTTCACTGGTGTTCACCCTTTGTTAGACATAAGAAAATTCATACAGGAGAAAAA
CCCTATACATGTGAAGACTGTGGCAGAGCGTTTAACCGGCACTCACATCTCACCAAACATAAGACAATTC
ACACTGGAAAGAAACCCTACAAATGTAAAGAATGTGGGAAAGCCTTTAACCACTGCTCACTACTTACTAT
ACATGAGAGAACCCATACGGGAGAGAAACCCTATAAATGTGAAGAATGTGGCAAAGCTTTTAACTCATCA
TCAATTCTTACTGAACATAAGGTAATTCATAGCGGAGAGAAACCCTACAAATGTGAAAAATGTGACAAAG
TCTTTAAGAGGTTCTCATACCTTACTAAACACAAGAGAATTCACACTGGAGAGAAACCCTACAAATGTGA
AGAATGTGGCAAAGCTTTTAACTGGTCCTCAATCCTTACTGAACATAAGAGAATTCATACTGGAGAGAAA
CCCTACAACTGTGAAGAATGTGGAAAAGCCTTTAATCGGTGCTCACACCTTACTAGACATAAGAAAATTC
ATACTGCCGTCAAACGCTATAAATGTGAAGAATGTGGCAAAGCTTTTAAACGGTGCTCACATCTTAATGA
ACATAAGAGAGTTCAAAGAGGAGAGAAATCCTGCAAGTATAAAAAATGTGGGGAAGCTTTTAATCACTGC
TCAAACCTTACTACGTAGTAATGAACTAGTCCGTAACTTGAAAGTATTTCGATTTCTTGGCTTTATATAT
CTTGTGGAAAGGACGATTTAAATCTATTGAGGTTAGTGGC
