>Addgene plasmid #143522 | TFORF1565 | depositor partial sequence | sequence record 282697 | Barcode
TTTAAATCTATTGAGGTTAGTGGC
